>Addgene plasmid #145598 | pGBW-m4046795 | addgene full sequence | sequence record 297835 | Addgene NGS Result
GATCTCGATCCCGCGAAATTAATACGACTCACTATAGGGGAATTGTGAGCGGATAACAATTCCCCTCTAG
AAATAATTTTGTTTAACTTTAAGAAGGAGACTCTTCTATGTCAAGCCAAGCATGGCAGCCCGGGGTGGCC
ATGCCAAACTTGTACAAAATGCAGCGTATGTTACTGGAGAAGTGCGACCTGCAAAATTATGGTGATTCTG
CGACGCTTCCTAAAGGAATTATGATGAACGTAGCTAAATACACTCAGCTGTGTCAGTATCTCAACACCCT
GACACTGGCTGTCCCGTACAACATGCGCGTTATCCACTTCGGCGCAGGCTCCGATAAAGGTGTTGCGCCG
GGCACTGCTGTACTGCGTCAGTGGCTGCCGACCGGTACTCTGCTGGTTGACTCTGACCTCAATGATTTTG
TGAGTGACGCCGATTCCACCCTGATCGGTGATTGCGCTACCGTTCATACTGCGAACAAATGGGACCTGAT
TATCAGCGATATGTACGACCCGAAGACCAAAAACGTAACCAAAGAAAACGACTCGAAGGAAGGCTTCTTT
ACTTATATCTGTGGTTTCATTCAGCAGAAACTGGCTCTTGGCGGTTCGGTGGCAATCAAGATTACGGAAC
ACTCTTGGAACGCTGACCTATACAAACTTATGGGCCATTTCGCGTGGTGGACCGCCTTTGTTACTAATGT
CAACGCGAGCAGCTCTGAGGCATTCCTGATCGGATGCAATTACCTGGGTAAACCGCGAGAACAGATCGAT
GGCTATGTTATGCACGCTAACTACATATTCTGGCGTAACACGAACCCGATCCAATTATCCTCATATTCCC
TGTTTGACATGAGCAAATTCCCACTAAAACTGCGCGGTACAGCAGTGATGTCTCTGAAAGAAGGCCAGAT
TAACGACATGATTCTGAGTCTGCTGTCTAAAGGGAGACTGATCATCCGTGAGAATAACCGTGTGGTCATC
TCATCCGATGTTCTGGTAAACAATGAGAACCTGTACTTTCAAAGCCACCATCATCACCATCATTAACCGG
CTTATCGGTCAGTTTCACCTGATTTACGTAAAAACCCGCTTCGGCGGGTTTTTGCTTTTGGAGGGGCAGA
AAGATGAATGACTGTCCACGACGCTATACCCAAAAGAAAAAGCTTGAGATCCTTTTTTTCTGCGCGTAAT
CTGCTGCTTGCAAACAAAAAAACCACCGCTACCAGCGGTGGTTTGTTTGCCGGATCAAGAGCTACCAACT
CTTTTTCCGAAGGTAACTGGCTTCAGCAGAGCGCAGATACCAAATACTGTTCTTCTAGTGTAGCCGTAGT
TAGGCCACCACTTCAAGAACTCTGTAGCACCGCCTACATACCTCGCTCTGCTAATCCTGTTACCAGTGGC
TGCTGCCAGTGGCGATAAGTCGTGTCTTACCGGGTTGGACTCAAGACGATAGTTACCGGATAAGGCGCAG
CGGTCGGGCTGAACGGGGGGTTCGTGCACACAGCCCAGCTTGGAGCGAACGACCTACACCGAACTGAGAT
ACCTACAGCGTGAGCTATGAGAAAGCGCCACGCTTCCCGAAGGGAGAAAGGCGGACAGGTATCCGGTAAG
CGGCAGGGTCGGAACAGGAGAGCGCACGAGGGAGCTTCCAGGGGGAAACGCCTGGTATCTTTATAGTCCT
GTCGGGTTTCGCCACCTCTGACTTGAGCGTCGATTTTTGTGATGCTCGTCAGGGGGGCGGAGCCTATGGA
AATTGATCGGGCACGTAAGAGGTTCCAACTTTCACCATAATGAAATAAGATCACTACCGGGCGTATTTTT
TGAGTTATCGAGATTTTCAGGAGCTAAGGAAGCTAAAATGGAGAAAAAAATCACTGGATATACCACCGTT
GATATATCCCAATGGCATCGTAAAGAACATTTTGAGGCATTTCAGTCAGTTGCTCAATGTACCTATAACC
AGACCGTTCAGCTGGATATTACGGCCTTTTTAAAGACCGTAAAGAAAAATAAGCACAAGTTTTATCCGGC
CTTTATTCACATTCTTGCCCGCCTGATGAATGCTCATCCGGAATTTCGTATGGCAATGAAAGACGGTGAG
CTGGTGATATGGGATAGTGTTCACCCTTGTTACACCGTTTTCCATGAGCAAACTGAAACGTTTTCATCGC
TCTGGAGTGAATACCACGACGATTTCCGGCAGTTTCTACACATATATTCGCAAGATGTGGCGTGTTACGG
TGAAAACCTGGCCTATTTCCCTAAAGGGTTTATTGAGAATATGTTTTTCGTTTCAGCCAATCCCTGGGTG
AGTTTCACCAGTTTTGATTTAAACGTGGCCAATATGGACAACTTCTTCGCCCCCGTTTTCACCATGGGCA
AATATTATACGCAAGGCGACAAGGTGCTGATGCCGCTGGCGATTCAGGTTCATCATGCCGTTTGTGATGG
CTTCCATGTCGGCAGAATGCTTAATGAATTACAACAGTACTGCGATGAGTGGCAGGGCGGGGCGTAATTT
GATATCGAGCTCGCTTGGACTCCTGTTGATAGATCCAGTAATGACCTCAGAACTCCATCTGGATTTGTTC
AGAACGCTCGGTTGCCGCCGGGCGTTTTTTATTGGTCATC
Features (pLannotate 1.2.2; 8 found; start..end, strand, type, name):
     20..38      +  promoter       T7 promoter: promoter for bacteriophage T7 RNA polymerase
     39..63      +  protein_bind   lac operator: The lac repressor binds to the lac operator to inhibit transcription in E. coli. This inhibition can be relieved by adding lactose or isopropyl-β-D-thiogalactopyranoside (IPTG). lac repressor encoded by lacI
     78..100     +  RBS            RBS: efficient ribosome binding site from bacteriophage T7 gene 10 (Olins and Rangwala, 1989)
    108..1001    +  CDS            rep (fragment): R1AB_CVPFS - Protein inferred from homology: Swiss-Prot protein existence level 3. NendoU is a Mn(2+)-dependent, uridylate-specific enzyme, which leaves 2'-3'-cyclic phosphates 5' to the cleaved bond. From Porcine transmissible gastroenteritis coronavirus (strain FS772/70) (TGEV).
   1164..1752    +  rep_origin     ori: high-copy-number ColE1/pMB1/pBR322/pUC origin of replication
   1760..1857    +  promoter       cat promoter: promoter of the E. coli cat gene encoding chloramphenicol acetyltransferase
   1858..2514    +  CDS            cat: CAT_ECOLX - Experimental evidence at protein level: Swiss-Prot protein existence level 1. This enzyme is an effector of chloramphenicol resistance in bacteria. From Escherichia coli. This protein is used as a marker in many commonly used cloning vectors, such as pACYC184.
   2588..2622    +  terminator     lambda t0 terminator: minimal transcription terminator from phage lambda (Scholtissek and Grosse, 1987)
