[The description below was written by a language model from this plasmid's Addgene catalogue record and pLannotate feature annotations shown in this document.]
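Description:
pGBW-m4046795 is a compact bacterial expression plasmid of about 2.6 kb for producing the SARS-CoV-2 2'-O-ribose methyltransferase in E. coli. This enzyme is one of the mature products cleaved from the ORF1ab replicase polyprotein. The minimal backbone carries a high-copy ColE1/pUC-type origin of replication. Selection is by chloramphenicol resistance, provided by a chloramphenicol acetyltransferase (cat) gene under its native cat promoter. A lambda t0 terminator lies downstream of the marker.

The roughly 0.9 kb viral coding sequence has been recoded for E. coli codon usage. It sits behind a T7 promoter followed immediately by a lac operator and the efficient ribosome binding site from phage T7 gene 10. Transcription therefore depends on T7 RNA polymerase supplied by the host. The operator allows repression by lac repressor and induction with IPTG or lactose, although no lacI gene is annotated on the plasmid, so repressor would have to come from the host. According to the catalogue entry, the backbone supplies a C-terminal TEV-cleavable 6xHis tag, which would allow metal-affinity purification and later removal of the tag. These tag elements are not separately annotated in the feature table.

The automated annotation labels the open reading frame as a fragment of the replicase polyprotein of a related coronavirus (TGEV) and attaches a NendoU description to it. This is a homology-based match rather than the actual identity of the insert, which the record gives as the SARS-CoV-2 methyltransferase. The construct is suited to recombinant production of this enzyme, but the record gives no application beyond bacterial expression.
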