Addgene plasmid #145598: pGBW-m4046795
Purpose: Bacterial Expression plasmid for SARS-CoV-2 2'-O-ribose methyltransferase
Depositing lab: Ginkgo Bioworks & Benjie Chen. Depositing organization: Ginkgo Bioworks.
Backbone
  Vector backbone: ori-013 - marker | cmR
  Backbone size w/o insert (bp): 1462
  Vector type: Bacterial Expression
Growth in bacteria
  Bacterial resistance: Chloramphenicol, 25 μg/mL
  Growth temperature: 30°C
  Growth strain: DH5alpha
  Copy number: High Copy
Gene/Insert
  Gene/Insert name: SARS-CoV-2 2'-O-ribose methyltransferase
  Species: Escherichia coli str. K-12 substr. MG1655; Severe acute respiratory syndrome coronavirus 2
  Insert size (bp): 893
  Mutation: Escherichia coli recode 1
  Entrez Gene: ORF1ab (a.k.a. GU280_gp01)
  Promoter: Promoter | pT7 ; Operator | lacO ; RBS | T7_rbs ; Start Codon | ATG
  Tag / fusion protein: Cleavable TEV;6xHIS (C terminal on backbone)
  Cloning method: Unknown
Resource information
  A portion of this plasmid was derived from a plasmid made by: GinkgoBioworks
Depositor comments: NCBI Reference Sequence: YP_009725311.1
How to cite: pGBW-m4046795 was a gift from Ginkgo Bioworks & Benjie Chen (Addgene plasmid # 145598 ; http://n2t.net/addgene:145598 ; RRID:Addgene_145598)
